>Addgene plasmid #19173 | PL-452 N-EGFP | depositor partial sequence | sequence record 8939 | Author sequence
ATGGTGAGCAAGGGCGAGGAGCTGTTCACCGGGGTGGTGCCCATCCTGGTCGAGCTGGACGGCGACGTAA
ACGGCCACAAGTTCAGCGTGTCCGGCGAGGGCGAGGGCGATGCCACCTACGGCAAGCTGACCCTGAAGTT
CATCTGCACCACCGGCAAGCTGCCCGTGCCCTGGCCCACCCTCGTGACCACCCTGACCTACGGCGTGCAG
TGCTTCAGCCGCTACCCCGACCACATGAAGCAGCACGACTTCTTCAAGTCCGCCATGCCCGAAGGCTACG
TCCAGGAGCGCACCATCTTCTTCAAGGACGACGGCAACTACAAGACCCGCGCCGAGGTGAAGTTCGAGGG
CGACACCCTGGTGAACCGCATCGAGCTGAAGGGCATCGACTTCAAGGAGGACGGCAACATCCTGGGGCAC
AAGCTGGAGTACAACTACAACAGCCACAACGTCTATATCATGGCCGACAAGCAGAAGAACGGCATCAAGG
TGAACTTCAAGATCCGCCACAACATCGAGGACGGCAGCGTGCAGCTCGCCGACCACTACCAGCAGAACAC
CCCCATCGGCGACGGCCCCGTGCTGCTGCCCGACAACCACTACCTGAGCACCCAGTCCGCCCTGAGCAAA
GACCCCAACGAGAAGCGCGATCACATGGTCCTGCTGGAGTTCGTGACCGCCGCCGGGATCACTCTCGGCA
TGGACGAGCTGTACAAGATAACTTCGTATAATGTATGCTATACGAAGTTATGCTAGCTTGGCTGCAGGTC
GTCGAAATTCTACCGGGTAGGGGAGGCGCTTTTCCCAAGGCAGTCTGGAGCATGCGCTTTAGCAGCCCCG
CTGGGCACTTGGCGCTACACAAGTGGCCTCTGGCCTCGCACACATTCCACATCCACCGGTAGGCGCCAAC
CGGCTCCGTTCTTTGGTGGCCCCTTCGCGCCACCTTCTACTCCTCCCCTAGTCAGGAAGTTCCCCCCCGC
CCCGCAGCTCGCGTCGTGCAGGACGTGACAAATGGAAGTAGCACGTCTCACTAGTCTCGTGCAGATGGAC
AGCACCGCTGAGCAATGGAAGCGGGTAGGCCTTTGGGGCAGCGGCCAATAGCAGCTTTGCTCCTTCGCTT
TCTGGGCTCAGAGGCTGGGAAGGGGTGGGTCCGGGGGCGGGCTCAGGGGCGGGCTCAGGGGCGGGGCGGG
CGCCCGAAGGTCCTCCGGAGGCCCGGCATTCTGCACGCTTCAAAAGCGCACGTCTGCCGCGCTGTTCTCC
TCTTCCTCATCTCCGGGCCTTTCGACCTGCAGCCTGTTGACAATTAATCATCGGCATAGTATATCGGCAT
AGTATAATACGACAAGGTGAGGAACTAAACCATGGGATCGGCCATTGAACAAGATGGATTGCACGCAGGT
TCTCCGGCCGCTTGGGTGGAGAGGCTATTCGGCTATGACTGGGCACAACAGACAATCGGCTGCTCTGATG
CCGCCGTGTTCCGGCTGTCAGCGCAGGGGCGCCCGGTTCTTTTTGTCAAGACCGACCTGTCCGGTGCCCT
GAATGAACTGCAGGACGAGGCAGCGCGGCTATCGTGGCTGGCCACGACGGGCGTTCCTTGCGCAGCTGTG
CTCGACGTTGTCACTGAAGCGGGAAGGGACTGGCTGCTATTGGGCGAAGTGCCGGGGCAGGATCTCCTGT
CATCTCACCTTGCTCCTGCCGAGAAAGTATCCATCATGGCTGATGCAATGCGGCGGCTGCATACGCTTGA
TCCGGCTACCTGCCCATTCGACCACCAAGCGAAACATCGCATCGAGCGAGCACGTACTCGGATGGAAGCC
GGTCTTGTCGATCAGGATGATCTGGACGAAGAGCATCAGGGGCTCGCGCCAGCCGAACTGTTCGCCAGGC
TCAAGGCGCGCATGCCCGACGGCGATGATCTCGTCGTGACCCATGGCGATGCCTGCTTGCCGAATATCAT
GGTGGAAAATGGCCGCTTTTCTGGATTCATCGACTGTGGCCGGCTGGGTGTGGCGGACCGCTATCAGGAC
ATAGCGTTGGCTACCCGTGATATTGCTGAAGAGCTTGGCGGCGAATGGGCTGACCGCTTCCTCGTGCTTT
ACGGTATCGCCGCTCCCGATTCGCAGCGCATCGCCTTCTATCGCCTTCTTGACGAGTTCTTCTGAGGGGA
TCAATTCTCTAGAGCTCGCTGATCAGCCTCGACTGTGCCTTCTAGTTGCCAGCCATCTGTTGTTTGCCCC
TCCCCCGTGCCTTCCTTGACCCTGGAAGGTGCCACTCCCACTGTCCTTTCCTAATAAAATGAGGAAATTG
CATCGCATTGTCTGAGTAGGTGTCATTCTATTCTGGGGGGTGGGGTGGGGCAGGACAGCAAGGGGGAGGA
TTGGGAAGACAATAGCAGGCATGCTGGGGATGCGGTGGGCTCTATGGCTTCTGAGGCGGAAAGAACCAGC
TGGGGCTCGACTAGAGCTTGCGGAACCCTTAATATAACTTCGTATAATGTATGCTATACGAAGTTATTAG
GTCCCTCGAGGGGATCCACTAGT
