>Addgene plasmid #19173 | PL-452 N-EGFP | addgene partial sequence | sequence record 25030 | 19173 with MSCV-rev
CCCGGTAGAATTTCGACGACCTGCAGCCAAGCTAGCATAACTTCGTATAGCATACATTATACGAAGTTAT
CTTGTACAGCTCGTCCATGCCGAGAGTGATCCCGGCGGCGGTCACGAACTCCAGCAGGACCATGTGATCG
CGCTTCTCGTTGGGGTCTTTGCTCAGGGCGGACTGGGTGCTCAGGTAGTGGTTGTCGGGCAGCAGCACGG
GGCCGTCGCCGATGGGGGTGTTCTGCTGGTAGTGGTCGGCGAGCTGCACGCTGCCGTCCTCGATGTTGTG
GCGGATCTTGAAGTTCACCTTGATGCCGTTCTTCTGCTTGTCGGCCATGATATAGACGTTGTGGCTGTTG
TAGTTGTACTCCAGCTTGTGCCCCAGGATGTTGCCGTCCTCCTTGAAGTCGATGCCCTTCAGCTCGATGC
GGTTCACCAGGGTGTCGCCCTCGAACTTCACCTCGGCGCGGGTCTTGTAGTTGCCGTCGTCCTTGAAGAA
GATGGTGCGCTCCTGGACGTAGCCTTCGGGCATGGCGGACTTGAAGAAGTCGTGCTGCTTCATGTGGTCG
GGGTAGCGGCTGAAGCACTGCACGCCGTANGTCAGGGTGGTCACGAGGGTGGGCCAGGGCACGGGCAGCT
TGCCGGTGGTGCAGATGAACTTCAGGGTCAGCTTGCCGTNNTGGCATCGCCCTCGCCCTCGCCGGACACG
CTGAACTTGTGGCCGTTTACGTCGCCGTCCAGCTCGACCAGNATGGGCACCACCCCGGNGAANAGCTCCT
CGCCCTTGCTCACCANGGNNCCAGCTTTTGTT
