[The description below was written by a language model from this plasmid's Addgene catalogue record.]
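Description:
PL-452 N-EGFP is a bacterial template plasmid built on the PL-452 backbone (recorded as 4823 bp without insert) and catalogued as a Cre/Lox vector. It is maintained at high copy in standard E. coli cloning strains under kanamycin selection. The record does not name the origin of replication, and no feature table is provided, so the exact arrangement of elements cannot be confirmed from the information given.

The insert is a 720 bp EGFP coding sequence, the enhanced green fluorescent protein of jellyfish origin, derived in part from a commercial source plasmid. It was cloned between KpnI and NheI sites, both of which were retained. The "N" in the name, together with the associated publication on recombineering-mediated tagging of Drosophila genomic constructs, suggests that this plasmid supplies an EGFP cassette for tagging proteins at the amino terminus. In recombineering schemes of this kind, a tag linked to a selectable marker flanked by loxP sites is typically amplified with homology arms and recombined into a large genomic clone. Recombinants are selected by drug resistance, and Cre recombinase then removes the marker to leave the tag fused in frame with a residual loxP site. The Cre/Lox classification fits this design, but the record does not explicitly describe the loxP sites, the marker cassette or its promoters.

The resulting tagged genomic constructs are intended for in vivo protein localization studies in Drosophila, with the tagged gene kept within its native genomic context. No promoter driving EGFP in this plasmid is stated, which fits its likely role as a tagging template rather than an expression vector.
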