Addgene plasmid #19173: PL-452 N-EGFP
Depositing lab: Patrik Verstreken. Depositing organization: Vlaams Instituut voor Biotechnologie (VIB, vzw). Publication: Recombineering-mediated tagging of Drosophila genomic constructs for in vivo localization and acute protein inactivation. Venken KJ, Kasprowicz J, Kuenen S, Yan J, Hassan BA, Verstreken P. Nucleic Acids Res. 2008 Oct;36(18):e114. doi: 10.1093/nar/gkn486. Epub 2008 Aug 1. PubMed 18676454.
Backbone
  Vector backbone: PL-452
  Backbone size w/o insert (bp): 4823
  Vector type: Cre/Lox
Growth in bacteria
  Bacterial resistance: Kanamycin, 50 μg/mL
  Growth temperature: 37°C
  Growth strain: DH5alpha
  Copy number: High Copy
Gene/Insert
  Gene/Insert name: EGFP (alt name: EGFP-PL-452)
  Species: jellyfish
  Insert size (bp): 720
  Cloning method: Restriction Enzyme; 5′ cloning site KpnI (not destroyed); 3′ cloning site NheI (not destroyed)
  Sequencing primers: 5′ n/a
Resource information
  A portion of this plasmid was derived from a plasmid made by: Clontech
Terms and licenses: Academic/Nonprofit Terms; Industry Terms: Not Available to Industry
How to cite: PL-452 N-EGFP was a gift from Patrik Verstreken (Addgene plasmid # 19173 ; http://n2t.net/addgene:19173 ; RRID:Addgene_19173)
